>Addgene plasmid #237573 | pMIHP-12511 HAT.C.E | addgene full sequence | sequence record 477168 | Addgene NGS Result
TTTTCCCAGTCACGACGTTGTAAAACGACGGCGCAAGGAATGGTGCATGCAAGGAGATGGCGCCCAACAG
TCCCCCGGCCACGGGGCCTGCCACCATACCCACGCCGAAACAAGCGCTCATGAGCCCGAAGTGGCGAGCC
CGATCTTCCCCATCGGTGATGTCGGCGATATAGGCGCCAGCAACCGCACCTGTGGCGCCGGTGATGCCGG
CCACGATGCGTCCGGCGTAGAGGCGATTAGTCCAATTTGTTAAAGACAGGATATCAGTGGTCCAGGCTCT
AGTTTTGACTCAACAATATCACCAGCTGAAGCCTATAGAGTACGAGCCATAGATAAAATAAAAGATTTTA
TTTAGTCTCCAGAAAAAGGGGGGAATGAAAGACCCCACCTGTAGGTTTGGCAAGCTAGCTTAAGTAACGC
CATTTTGCAAGGCATGGAAAATACATAACTGAGAATAGAGAAGTTCAGATCAAGGTTAGGAACAGAGAGA
CAGCAGAATATGGGCCAAACAGGATATCTGTGGTAAGCAGTTCCTGCCCCGGCTCAGGGCCAAGAACAGA
TGGTCCCCAGATGCGGTCCCGCCCTCAGCAGTTTCTAGAGAACCATCAGATGTTTCCAGGGTGCCCCAAG
GACCTGAAATGACCCTGTGCCTTATTTGAACTAACCAATCAGTTCGCTTCTCGCTTCTGTTCGCGCGCTT
CTGCTCCCCGAGCTCAATAAAAGAGCCCACAACCCCTCACTCGGCGCGCCAGTCCTCCGATAGACTGCGT
CGCCCGGGTACCCGTATTCCCAATAAAGCCTCTTGCTGTTTGCATCCGAATCGTGGACTCGCTGATCCTT
GGGAGGGTCTCCTCAGATTGATTGACTGCCCACCTCGGGGGTCTTTCATTTGGAGGTTCCACCGAGATTT
GGAGACCCCTGCCCAGGGACCACCGACCCCCCCGCCGGGAGGTAAGCTGGCCAGCGGTCGTTTCGTGTCT
GTCTCTGTCTTTGTGCGTGTTTGTGCCGGCATCTAATGTTTGCGCCTGCGTCTGTACTAGTTAGCTAACT
AGCTCTGTATCTGGCGGACCCGTGGTGGAACTGACGAGTTCTGAACACCCGGCCGCAACCCTGGGAGACG
TCCCAGGGACTTTGGGGGCCGTTTTTGTGGCCCGACCTGAGGAAGGGAGTCGATGTGGAATCCGACCCCG
TCAGGATATGTGGTTCTGGTAGGAGACGAGAACCTAAAACAGTTCCCGCCTCCGTCTGAATTTTTGCTTT
CGGTTTGGAACCGAAGCCGCGCGTCTTGTCTGCTGCAGCGCTGCAGCATCGTTCTGTGTTGTCTCTGTCT
GACTGTGTTTCTGTATTTGTCTGAAAATTAGGGCCAGACTGTTACCACTCCCTTAAGTTTGACCTTAGGT
CACTGGAAAGATGTCGAGCGGATCGCTCACAACCAGTCGGTAGATGTCAAGAAGAGACGTTGGGTTACCT
TCTGCTCTGCAGAATGGCCAACCTTTAACGTCGGATGGCCGCGAGACGGCACCTTTAACCGAGACCTCAT
CACCCAGGTTAAGATCAAGGTCTTTTCACCTGGCCCGCATGGACACCCAGACCAGGTCCCCTACATCGTG
ACCTGGGAAGCCTTGGCTTTTGACCCCCCTCCCTGGGTCAAGCCCTTTGTACACCCTAAGCCTCCGCCTC
CTCTTCCTCCATCCGCCCCGTCTCTCCCCCTTGAACCTCCTCGTTCGACCCCGCCTCGATCCTCCCTTTA
TCCAGCCCTCACTCCTTCTCTAGGCGCCGGAATTCCGAACAGTCTTCCGTAATAGAAGACACAAGGCTCG
AGCGGGATCAATTCCGCCCCCCCCCTAACGTTACTGGCCGAAGCCGCTTGGAATAAGGCCGGTGTGCGTT
TGTCTATATGTTATTTTCCACCATATTGCCGTCTTTTGGCAATGTGAGGGCCCGGAAACCTGGCCCTGTC
TTCTTGACGAGCATTCCTAGGGGTCTTTCCCCTCTCGCCAAAGGAATGCAAGGTCTGTTGAATGTCGTGA
AGGAAGCAGTTCCTCTGGAAGCTTCTTGAAGACAAACAACGTCTGTAGCGACCCTTTGCAGGCAGCGGAA
CCCCCCACCTGGCGACAGGTGCCTCTGCGGCCAAAAGCCACGTGTATAAGATACACCTGCAAAGGCGGCA
CAACCCCAGTGCCACGTTGTGAGTTGGATAGTTGTGGAAAGAGTCAAATGGCTCTCCTCAAGCGTATTCA
ACAAGGGGCTGAAGGATGCCCAGAAGGTACCCCATTGTATGGGATCTGATCTGGGGCCTCGGTGCACATG
CTTTACATGTGTTTAGTCGAGGTTAAAAAAACGTCTAGGCCCCCCGAACCACGGGGACGTGGTTTTCCTT
TGAAAAACACGATAATACCATGCCAGAGCCTTCTAAGTCTGCACCAGCCCCTAAGAAGGGATCTAAGAAA
GCCATCTCTAAGGCGCAGAAGAAGGATGGCAAGAAGCGCAAGCGCAGCCGCAAGGAGAGCTATTCGGTGT
ACGTGTACAAGGTGCTGAAGCAAGTGCACCCCGACACCGGCATCTCCTCCAAGGCCATGGGCATCATGAA
CTCGTTCGTGAACGACATCTTCGAGCGCATCGCGAGCGAGGCGTCCCGCCTGGCGCATTACAACAAGCGC
TCGACCATCACGTCCCGGGAGATCCAGACGGCCGTGCGCCTGCTGCTGCCCGGGGAGCTGGCCAAGCACG
CCGTGTCGGAGGGCACTAAGGCCGTCACCAAGTACACCAGCTCCAAGGACCCACCGGTCGCCACCGGATC
CACGGTCGCCACCATGGGCAAGGACCACCTGATCCACAACGTGCACAAGGAGTTCCACGCCCACGCCCAC
AACAAGGGAGGAGGCGGGGGAGGGGAGGACCAGGTGGACCCCAGGCTGATCGACGGCAAGGGAGGAGGCG
GGGGAGGGGGGGCACCTGTGCCCTATCCAGATCCCCTGGAGCCTAGGGGCATGCTGATGGTGTAAGCGGC
CGCGACTCTAGAGTCGACCTGCAGGCATGCAAGCTTCAGGTAGCCGGCTAACGTTAACAACCGGTACCTC
TAGAACTATAGCTAGCATGCGCAAATTTAAAGCGCTGATATCGATAAAATAAAAGATTTTATTTAGTCTC
CAGAAAAAGGGGGGAATGAAAGACCCCACCTGTAGGTTTGGCAAGCTAGCTTAAGTAACGCCATTTTGCA
AGGCATGGAAAATACATAACTGAGAATAGAGAAGTTCAGATCAAGGTTAGGAACAGAGAGACAGCAGAAT
ATGGGCCAAACAGGATATCTGTGGTAAGCAGTTCCTGCCCCGGCTCAGGGCCAAGAACAGATGGTCCCCA
GATGCGGTCCCGCCCTCAGCAGTTTCTAGAGAACCATCAGATGTTTCCAGGGTGCCCCAAGGACCTGAAA
TGACCCTGTGCCTTATTTGAACTAACCAATCAGTTCGCTTCTCGCTTCTGTTCGCGCGCTTCTGCTCCCC
GAGCTCAATAAAAGAGCCCACAACCCCTCACTCGGCGCGCCAGTCCTCCGATAGACTGCGTCGCCCGGGT
ACCCGTGTATCCAATAAACCCTCTTGCAGTTGCATCCGACTTGTGGTCTCGCTGTTCCTTGGGAGGGTCT
CCTCTGAGTGATTGACTACCCGTCAGCGGGGGTCTTTCATGGGTAACAGTTTCTTGAAGTTGGAGAACAA
CATTCTGAGGGTAGGAGTCGAATATTAAGTAATCCTGACTCAATTAGCCACTGTTTTGAATCCACATACT
CCAATACTCCTGAAATAGTTCATTATGGACAGCGCAGAAAGAGCTGGGGAGAATTGTGAAATTGTTATCC
GCTCACAATTCCACACAACATACGAGCCGGAAGCATAAAGTGTAAAGCCTGGGGTGCCTAATGAGTGAGC
TAACTCACATTAATTGCGTTGCGCTCACTGCCCGCTTTCCAGTCGGGAAACCTGTCGTGCCAGCTGCATT
AATGAATCGGCCAACGCGCGGGGAGAGGCGGTTTGCGTATTGGGCGCTCTTCCGCTTCCTCGCTCACTGA
CTCGCTGCGCTCGGTCGTTCGGCTGCGGCGAGCGGTATCAGCTCACTCAAAGGCGGTAATACGGTTATCC
ACAGAATCAGGGGATAACGCAGGAAAGAACATGTGAGCAAAAGGCCAGCAAAAGGCCAGGAACCGTAAAA
AGGCCGCGTTGCTGGCGTTTTTCCATAGGCTCCGCCCCCCTGACGAGCATCACAAAAATCGACGCTCAAG
TCAGAGGTGGCGAAACCCGACAGGACTATAAAGATACCAGGCGTTTCCCCCTGGAAGCTCCCTCGTGCGC
TCTCCTGTTCCGACCCTGCCGCTTACCGGATACCTGTCCGCCTTTCTCCCTTCGGGAAGCGTGGCGCTTT
CTCATAGCTCACGCTGTAGGTATCTCAGTTCGGTGTAGGTCGTTCGCTCCAAGCTGGGCTGTGTGCACGA
ACCCCCCGTTCAGCCCGACCGCTGCGCCTTATCCGGTAACTATCGTCTTGAGTCCAACCCGGTAAGACAC
GACTTATCGCCACTGGCAGCAGCCACTGGTAACAGGATTAGCAGAGCGAGGTATGTAGGCGGTGCTACAG
AGTTCTTGAAGTGGTGGCCTAACTACGGCTACACTAGAAGAACAGTATTTGGTATCTGCGCTCTGCTGAA
GCCAGTTACCTTCGGAAAAAGAGTTGGTAGCTCTTGATCCGGCAAACAAACCACCGCTGGTAGCGGTGGT
TTTTTTGTTTGCAAGCAGCAGATTACGCGCAGAAAAAAAGGATCTCAAGAAGATCCTTTGATCTTTTCTA
CGGGGTCTGACGCTCAGTGGAACGAAAACTCACGTTAAGGGATTTTGGTCATGAGATTATCAAAAAGGAT
CTTCACCTAGATCCTTTTAAATTAAAAATGAAGTTTTAAATCAATCTAAAGTATATATGAGTAAACTTGG
TCTGACAGTTACCAATGCTTAATCAGTGAGGCACCTATCTCAGCGATCTGTCTATTTCGTTCATCCATAG
TTGCCTGACTCCCCGTCGTGTAGATAACTACGATACGGGAGGGCTTACCATCTGGCCCCAGTGCTGCAAT
GATACCGCGAGACCCACGCTCACCGGCTCCAGATTTATCAGCAATAAACCAGCCAGCCGGAAGGGCCGAG
CGCAGAAGTGGTCCTGCAACTTTATCCGCCTCCATCCAGTCTATTAATTGTTGCCGGGAAGCTAGAGTAA
GTAGTTCGCCAGTTAATAGTTTGCGCAACGTTGTTGCCATTGCTACAGGCATCGTGGTGTCACGCTCGTC
GTTTGGTATGGCTTCATTCAGCTCCGGTTCCCAACGATCAAGGCGAGTTACATGATCCCCCATGTTGTGC
AAAAAAGCGGTTAGCTCCTTCGGTCCTCCGATCGTTGTCAGAAGTAAGTTGGCCGCAGTGTTATCACTCA
TGGTTATGGCAGCACTGCATAATTCTCTTACTGTCATGCCATCCGTAAGATGCTTTTCTGTGACTGGTGA
GTACTCAACCAAGTCATTCTGAGAATAGTGTATGCGGCGACCGAGTTGCTCTTGCCCGGCGTCAATACGG
GATAATACCGCGCCACATAGCAGAACTTTAAAAGTGCTCATCATTGGAAAACGTTCTTCGGGGCGAAAAC
TCTCAAGGATCTTACCGCTGTTGAGATCCAGTTCGATGTAACCCACTCGTGCACCCAACTGATCTTCAGC
ATCTTTTACTTTCACCAGCGTTTCTGGGTGAGCAAAAACAGGAAGGCAAAATGCCGCAAAAAAGGGAATA
AGGGCGACACGGAAATGTTGAATACTCATACTCTTCCTTTTTCAATATTATTGAAGCATTTATCAGGGTT
ATTGTCTCATGAGCGGATACATATTTGAATGTATTTAGAAAAATAAACAAATAGGGGTTCCGCGCACATT
TCCCCGAAAAGTGCCACCTGACGTCTAAGAAACCATTATTATCATGACATTAACCTATAAAAATAGGCGT
ATCACGAGGCCCTTTCGTCTCGCGCGTTTCGGTGATGACGGTGAAAACCTCTGACACATGCAGCTCCCGG
AGACGGTCACAGCTTGTCTGTAAGCGGATGCCGGGAGCAGACAAGCCCGTCAGGGCGCGTCAGCGGGTGT
TGGCGGGTGTCGGGGCTGGCTTAACTATGCGGCATCAGAGCAGATTGTACTGAGAGTGCACCATATGCGG
TGTGAAATACCGCACAGATGCGTAAGGAGAAAATACCGCATCAGGCGCCATTCGCCATTCAGGCTGCGCA
ACTGTTGGGAAGGGCGATCGGTGCGGGCCTCTTCGCTATTACGCCAGCTGGCGAAAGGGGGATGTGCTGC
AAGGCGATTAAGTTGGGTAACGCCAGGG
Features (pLannotate 1.2.2; 20 found; start..end, strand, type, name):
     32..233     -  CDS            TcR (fragment): tetracycline efflux protein; tet; confers resistance to tetracycline
    234..332     +  CDS            env (fragment): murine leukemia virus gPr80 envelope polyprotein precursor; env; proteolytically cleaved into gp70SU and p15TM subunits
    374..890     +  LTR            5' LTR: 5' long terminal repeat from murine embryonic stem cell virus
    954..1295    +  misc_feature   MESV Ψ: packaging signal of murine embryonic stem cell virus
   1362..1778    +  CDS            gag (truncated): truncated Moloney murine leukemia virus (MMLV) gag gene lacking the start codon
   1837..2397    +  misc_feature   IRES: internal ribosome entry site (IRES) of the encephalomyocarditis virus (EMCV)
   2400..2777    +  CDS            H2bc3: H2B1B_MOUSE - Also known as Hist1h2bb Experimental evidence at protein level: Swiss-Prot protein existence level 1. Core component of nucleosome. Nucleosomes wrap and compact DNA into chromatin, limiting DNA accessibility to the cellular machineries which require DNA as a template. Histones thereby play a central role in transcription regulation, DNA repair, DNA replication and chromosomal stability. DNA accessibility is regulated via a complex set of post-translational modifications of histones, also called histone code, and nucleosome remodeling. From Mus musculus (Mouse).
   2820..2876    +  CDS            LDHA (fragment): LDHA_CHICK - Experimental evidence at protein level: Swiss-Prot protein existence level 1. From Gallus gallus (Chicken).
   3016..3046    +  misc_feature   MCS (fragment): pUC18/19 multiple cloning site
   3166..3680    +  LTR            3' LTR: 3' long terminal repeat from murine embryonic stem cell virus
   3842..3858    -  protein_bind   lac operator: The lac repressor binds to the lac operator to inhibit transcription in E. coli. This inhibition can be relieved by adding lactose or isopropyl-β-D-thiogalactopyranoside (IPTG). lac repressor encoded by lacI
   3866..3896    -  promoter       lac promoter: promoter for the E. coli lac operon
   3911..3932    -  protein_bind   CAP binding site: CAP binding activates transcription in the presence of cAMP. E. coli catabolite activator protein
   3945..4037    -  CDS            lacI (fragment): lac repressor; lacI; The lac repressor binds to the lac operator to inhibit transcription in E. coli. This inhibition can be relieved by adding lactose or isopropyl-β-D-thiogalactopyranoside (IPTG).
   4220..4808    -  rep_origin     ori: high-copy-number ColE1/pMB1/pBR322/pUC origin of replication
   4979..5839    -  CDS            AmpR: β-lactamase; bla; confers resistance to ampicillin, carbenicillin, and related antibiotics
   5840..5944    -  promoter       AmpR promoter: bla
   6039..6074    +  CDS            rop (fragment): Rop protein, which maintains plasmids at low copy number; rop
   6176..6275    +  misc_feature   bom (fragment): basis of mobility region from pBR322
   6281..32      -  CDS            lacZα (fragment) (across the origin): LacZα fragment of β-galactosidase; lacZ fragment
