[The description below was written by a language model from this plasmid's Addgene catalogue record and pLannotate feature annotations shown in this document.]
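Description:
pMIHP-12511 HAT.C.E is an empty-backbone gammaretroviral vector built on p.MIHP, itself derived from the MSCV-type plasmid p.MIGII by replacing the GFP reporter with an epitope-tagged histone. The viral portion is flanked by 5' and 3' long terminal repeats from murine embryonic stem cell virus and carries the MESV Ψ packaging signal together with a truncated, start-codon-less MMLV gag segment, which extends the packaging region so that the transcript is efficiently incorporated into virions when gag-pol and env are supplied in trans. No internal promoter is annotated, so expression in transduced cells would be driven from the 5' LTR. In bacteria the plasmid replicates from a high-copy ColE1/pUC-type origin and is selected with ampicillin through the AmpR (β-lactamase) cassette. The other backbone annotations (TcR, lacI, lacZα, rop, bom, env fragments) are non-functional remnants.

The payload sits downstream of an EMCV IRES: a mouse histone H2B (H2bc3) coding sequence followed by a short tag region. The catalogue lists the tags as HAT, C and E. The small chicken LDHA fragment detected after the histone is consistent with the HAT tag, which derives from that protein, while the C and E epitopes are not separately annotated. With no gene inserted, the space between gag and the IRES is where a user's sequence would be placed, giving a bicistronic transcript in which the tagged histone serves as a nuclear, antibody-detectable marker in place of a fluorescent protein. The record describes it as a "Flow Code" plasmid, implying that this particular epitope combination acts as one identifier that can be read by flow cytometry. The note that it is for use with mRNAs is not explained further.
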