Addgene plasmid #237573: pMIHP-12511 HAT.C.E
Purpose: (Empty Backbone) HAT.C.E Flow Code Plasmid This plasmid is to be used with mRNAs.
Depositing lab: Adrian Liston. Depositing organization: Babraham Institute.
Backbone
  Vector backbone: p.MIHP — made from p.MIGII with the GFP element being replaced with the histone epitopes
  Vector type: Retroviral
  Tag / fusion protein: HAT; C; E
Growth in bacteria
  Bacterial resistance: Ampicillin, 100 μg/mL
  Growth temperature: 30°C
  Growth strain: NEB Stable
  Copy number: Unknown
Gene/Insert
  Gene/Insert name: None
Terms and licenses: Academic/Nonprofit Terms; Industry Terms: Not Available to Industry
How to cite: pMIHP-12511 HAT.C.E was a gift from Adrian Liston (Addgene plasmid # 237573 ; http://n2t.net/addgene:237573 ; RRID:Addgene_237573)
